Addgene plasmid #44904: PIV5-V-FLAG
Depositing lab: Curt Horvath. Depositing organization: Icahn School of Medicine at Mount Sinai. Publication: Selective STAT protein degradation induced by paramyxoviruses requires both STAT1 and STAT2 but is independent of alpha/beta interferon signal transduction. Parisien JP, Lau JF, Rodriguez JJ, Ulane CM, Horvath CM. J Virol. 2002 May;76(9):4190-8. 10.1128/JVI.76.9.4190-4198.2002 PubMed 11932384.
Backbone
  Vector backbone: pEF
  Backbone manufacturer: Invitrogen
  Backbone size w/o insert (bp): 5358
  Total vector size (bp): 6000
  Vector type: Mammalian Expression
Growth in bacteria
  Bacterial resistance: Ampicillin, 100 μg/mL
  Growth temperature: 37°C
  Growth strain: DH5alpha
  Copy number: High Copy
Gene/Insert
  Gene/Insert name: PIV5 (alt name: SV5)
  GenBank ID: YP_138513.1
  Entrez Gene: V/P (a.k.a. SPV5gp2)
  Tag / fusion protein: FLAG (N terminal on backbone)
  Cloning method: Restriction Enzyme; 5′ cloning site BglII (unknown if destroyed); 3′ cloning site NotI (unknown if destroyed)
  Sequencing primers: 5′ EF1a-F; 3′ ??
Terms and licenses: Academic/Nonprofit Terms; Industry Terms: Not Available to Industry
How to cite: PIV5-V-FLAG was a gift from Curt Horvath (Addgene plasmid # 44904 ; http://n2t.net/addgene:44904 ; RRID:Addgene_44904)
