[The description below was written by a language model from this plasmid's Addgene catalogue record.]
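Description:
PIV5-V-FLAG is a mammalian expression plasmid built on the pEF backbone, with a backbone of about 5.4 kb and a total size of roughly 6 kb. It carries the V protein coding sequence from the V/P gene of parainfluenza virus 5 (PIV5, formerly known as simian virus 5, SV5). The insert was placed between BglII and NotI sites by restriction cloning, and the record does not say whether those sites survive. A FLAG epitope supplied by the backbone is fused to the N terminus of the V protein, which allows the product to be detected or immunoprecipitated with anti-FLAG antibodies. The plasmid is maintained in E. coli at high copy under ampicillin selection. No mammalian selection marker is recorded.

The promoter is not explicitly listed. However, the pEF backbone name and the use of an EF1a forward sequencing primer suggest that expression is driven by the human EF-1α promoter, a strong constitutive promoter active in many mammalian cell types. No feature table is available, so the origin of replication, the polyadenylation signal and other backbone elements cannot be confirmed from the record.

The associated publication concerns selective STAT protein degradation induced by paramyxoviruses, a process it reports as requiring both STAT1 and STAT2 but as independent of alpha/beta interferon signalling. This points to the construct's use in transfecting mammalian cells to express tagged V protein on its own. Such expression lets researchers study how the viral protein targets STAT proteins for degradation and so interferes with the host interferon response.
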