>Addgene plasmid #44904 | PIV5-V-FLAG | depositor partial sequence | sequence record 67629 | PIV5-V-FLAG sequence 702 bps
ATGGACTACAAAGACGATGACGATAAAGGATCTATGGATCCCACTGATCTGAGCTTCTCCCCAGATGAGA
TCAATAAGCTCATAGAGACAGGCCTGAATACTGTAGAGTATTTTACTTCCCAACAAGTCACAGGAACATC
CTCTCTTGGAAAGAATACAATACCACCAGGGGTCACAGGACTACTAACCAATGCTGCAGAGGCAAAGATC
CAAGAGTCAACTAACCATCAGAAGGGCTCAGTTGGTGGGGGTGCAAAACCAAAGAAACCGCGACCAAAAA
TTGCCATTGTGCCAGCAGATGACAAAACAGTGCCCGGAAAGCCGATCCCAAACCCTCTATTAGGTCTGGA
CTCCACCCCGAGCACCCAAACTGTGCTTGATCTAAGTGGGAAAACATTACCATCAGGATCCTATAAGGGG
GTTAAGCTTGCGAAATTTGGAAAAGAAAATCTGATGACACGGTTCATCGAGGAACCCAGAGAGAATCCTA
TCGCAACCAGTTCCCCCATCGATTTTAAGAGGGGCAGGGATACCGGCGGGTTCCATAGAAGGGAGTACTC
AATCGGATGGGTGGGAGATGAAGTCAAGGTCACTGAGTGGTGCAATCCATCCTGTTCTCCAATCACCGCT
GCAGCAAGGCGATTTGAATGCACTTGTCACCAGTGTCCAGTCACTTGCTCTGAATGTGAACGAGATACTT
AA
