>Addgene plasmid #44904 | PIV5-V-FLAG | addgene partial sequence | sequence record 71384 | EF1a-F 5'-TCAAGCCTCAGACAGTGGTTC-3'
GAGGATTCTCTAGAGGATCTACCACCATGGACTACAAAGACGATGACGATAAAGGATCTATGGATCCCAC
TGATCTGAGCTTCTCCCCAGATGAGATCAATAAGCTCATAGAGACAGGCCTGAATACTGTAGAGTATTTT
ACTTCCCAACAAGTCACAGGAACATCCTCTCTTGGAAAGAATACAATACCACCAGGGGTCACAGGACTAC
TAACCAATGCTGCAGAGGCAAAGATCCAAGAGTCAACTAACCATCAGAAGGGCTCAGTTGGTGGGGGTGC
AAAACCAAAGAAACCGCGACCAAAAATTGCCATTGTGCCAGCAGATGACAAAACAGTGCCCGGAAAGCCG
ATCCCAAACCCTCTATTAGGTCTGGACTCCACCCCGAGCACCCAAACTGTGCTTGATCTAAGTGGGAAAA
CATTACCATCAGGATCCTATAAGGGGGTTAAGCTTGCGAAATTTGGAAAAGAAAATCTGATGACACGGTT
CATCGAGGAACCCAGAGAGAATCCTATCGCAACCAGTTCCCCCATCGATTTTAAGAGGGGCAGGGATACC
GGCGGGTTCCATAGAAGGGAGTACTCAATCGGATGGGTGGGAGATGAAGTCAAGGTCACTGAGTGGTGCA
ATCCATCCTGTTCTCCAATCACCGCTGCAGCAAGGCGATTTGAATGCACTTGTCACCAGTGTCCAGTCAC
TTGCTCTGAATGTGAACGAGATACTTAAGCGGCCGCCTAGAGTGAGGGTCCCCACCTGGGACCCTTGAGA
GTATCANGTCTCCCACGTGGGAGACAAGAAATCCCTGTTTAATATTTA
